Addgene plasmid #172972: pWSK29
Purpose: (Empty Backbone) Low copy number cloning vector
Depositing lab: Renato Morona. Depositing organization: Adelaide University. Publication: Altering the length of the lipopolysaccharide O antigen has an impact on the interaction of Salmonella enterica serovar Typhimurium with macrophages and complement. Murray GL, Attridge SR, Morona R. J Bacteriol. 2006 Apr;188(7):2735-9. doi: 10.1128/JB.188.7.2735-2739.2006. PubMed 16547065.
Backbone
  Vector backbone: pWSK29
  Backbone size (bp): 5400
  Vector type: Bacterial Expression
Growth in bacteria
  Bacterial resistance: Ampicillin, 100 μg/mL
  Growth temperature: 37°C
  Growth strain: DH5alpha
  Copy number: Low Copy
Terms and licenses: Academic/Nonprofit Terms; Industry Terms: Not Available to Industry
How to cite: pWSK29 was a gift from Renato Morona (Addgene plasmid # 172972 ; http://n2t.net/addgene:172972 ; RRID:Addgene_172972)
