[The description below was written by a language model from this plasmid's Addgene catalogue record and pLannotate feature annotations shown in this document.]
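Description:
pWSK29 is an empty, low-copy-number bacterial cloning vector of about 5.4 kb, catalogued as a bacterial expression backbone and maintained in E. coli under ampicillin selection. Replication depends on the pSC101 origin together with the adjacent rep101 gene, whose RepA protein is required for that origin to fire. This replicon keeps the plasmid at only a few copies per cell, which is useful when cloned genes are toxic or give artefacts at high dosage. Selection is provided by the β-lactamase gene (AmpR) with its own bla promoter.

The cloning region is a pBluescript-type cassette. A CAP binding site, lac promoter and lac operator lie upstream of the pBluescript multiple cloning site, which is flanked by a T3 promoter on one side and an opposing T7 promoter on the other. A lacZα fragment is annotated just downstream of the T7 promoter. The arrangement resembles one designed for blue/white screening of inserts, although the record does not state this. It also permits lac-driven expression in E. coli or transcription of either strand by phage RNA polymerases. An f1 origin is also present, which allows single-stranded DNA to be produced with helper phage.

The remaining annotations are partial matches: fragments of a tetracycline resistance gene, lacI, an RSF origin and a Tn903 transposition protein. They look like non-functional remnants of the vector's construction, and only ampicillin resistance is recorded. No insert is present. The associated publication concerns lipopolysaccharide O-antigen length in Salmonella enterica serovar Typhimurium, though the record does not detail how the vector was used there.
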