Features (pLannotate 1.2.2; 17 found; start..end, strand, type, name):
    414..542     +  CDS            TRA2_ECOLX (fragment): Protein predicted: Swiss-Prot protein existence level 4. Required for transposition of transposon Tn903. From Escherichia coli.
   1297..2247    -  CDS            Rep101: RepA protein needed for replication with the pSC101 origin; rep101
   2295..2517    -  rep_origin     pSC101 ori: low-copy replication origin that requires the Rep101 protein
   2882..3503    -  CDS            TcR (fragment): tetracycline efflux protein; tet; confers resistance to tetracycline
   3506..3522    -  CDS            lacZα (fragment): LacZα fragment of β-galactosidase; lacZ fragment
   3561..3689    +  rep_origin     RSF ori (fragment): Plasmids containing the RSF 1030 origin of replication can be propagated in E. coli cells that contain additional plasmids with compatible origins.
   3691..3783    +  CDS            lacI (fragment): lac repressor; lacI; The lac repressor binds to the lac operator to inhibit transcription in E. coli. This inhibition can be relieved by adding lactose or isopropyl-β-D-thiogalactopyranoside (IPTG).
   3796..3817    +  protein_bind   CAP binding site: CAP binding activates transcription in the presence of cAMP. E. coli catabolite activator protein
   3832..3862    +  promoter       lac promoter: promoter for the E. coli lac operon
   3870..3886    +  protein_bind   lac operator: The lac repressor binds to the lac operator to inhibit transcription in E. coli. This inhibition can be relieved by adding lactose or isopropyl-β-D-thiogalactopyranoside (IPTG). lac repressor encoded by lacI
   3931..3949    +  promoter       T3 promoter: promoter for bacteriophage T3 RNA polymerase
   3962..4069    +  misc_feature   MCS: pBluescript multiple cloning site
   4078..4096    -  promoter       T7 promoter: promoter for bacteriophage T7 RNA polymerase
   4104..4259    +  CDS            lacZα (fragment): LacZα fragment of β-galactosidase; lacZ fragment
   4264..4692    +  rep_origin     f1 ori (sequence partly withheld): f1 bacteriophage origin of replication; arrow indicates direction of (+) strand synthesis
   4745..4849    +  promoter       AmpR promoter: bla
   4850..276     +  CDS            AmpR (across the origin): β-lactamase; bla; confers resistance to ampicillin, carbenicillin, and related antibiotics
>Addgene plasmid #172972 | pWSK29 | addgene full sequence | sequence record 340796 | Addgene NGS Result
CTACTTACTCTAGCTTCCCGGCAACAATTAATAGACTGGATGGAGGCGGATAAAGTTGCAGGACCACTTC
TGCGCTCGGCCCTTCCGGCTGGCTGGTTTATTGCTGATAAATCTGGAGCCGGTGAGCGTGGGTCTCGCGG
TATCATTGCAGCACTGGGGCCAGATGGTAAGCCCTCCCGTATCGTAGTTATCTACACGACGGGGAGTCAG
GCAACTATGGATGAACGAAATAGACAGATCGCTGAGATAGGTGCCTCACTGATTAAGCATTGGTAACTGT
CAGACCAAGTTTACTCATATATACTTTAGATTGATTTAAAACTTCATTTTTAATTTAAAAGGATCTAGGT
GAAGATCCTTTTTGATAATCTCATGACCAAAATCCCTTAACGTGAGTTTTCGTTCCACTGAGCGTCAGAT
CTCTGTTCGGGGGTTCACTGACGCTGCGTGACTACGATGGTCAGGTTGCGGAGGCTATGGCCCTGGTACG
AGCGCTGAACAAAATGACGAAAGCAGGTATGCCTGAAAGCGTGCGTATTGCCTGAAAACACAACCCGCTA
CGGGGGAGACTTACCCGAAATCTGATTTATTCAACAAAGCCACTTTCAGTATGGATTTGGGTGTTACGGG
GGGGGGTTGGTGCTTAAAATCGCGCTGAGGATTTCTGATGGTGTTAAGCGGGCGGTTTTGAGATGTAAAC
TCGCCCGTTTAACATAATGGATCTTGCGCGCACCGCCCGAACACCACTCGCCACAAAAAACCGCCGGAAC
GTCCAAAAGTACGGGTTTTGCTGCCCGCAAACGGGCTGTTCTGGTGTTGCTAGTTTGTTATCAGAATCGC
AGATCCGGCTTCAGCCGGTTTGCCGGCTGAAAGCGCTATTTCTTCCAGAATTGCCATGATTTTTTCCCCA
CGGGAGGCGTCACTGGCTCCCGTGTTGTCGGCAGCTTTGATTCGATAAGCAGCATCGCCTGTTTCAGGCT
GTCTATGTGTGACTGTTGAGCTGTAACAAGTTGTCTCAGGTGTTCAATTTCATGTTCTAGTTGCTTTGTT
TTACTGGTTTCACCTGTTCTATTAGGTGTTACATGCTGTTCATCTGTTACATTGTCGATCTGTTCATGGT
GAACAGCTTTGAATGCACCAAAAACTCGTAAAAGCTCTGATGTATCTATCTTTTTTACACCGTTTTCATC
TGTGCATATGGACAGTTTTCCCTTTGATATGTAACGGTGAACAGTTGTTCTACTTTTGTTTGTTAGTCTT
GATGCTTCACTGATAGATACAAGAGCCATAAGAACCTCAGATCCTTCCGTATTTAGCCAGTATGTTCTCT
AGTGTGGTTCGTTGTTTTTGCGTGAGCCATGAGAACGAACCATTGAGATCATACTTACTTTGCATGTCAC
TCAAAAATTTTGCCTCAAAACTGGTGAGCTGAATTTTTGCAGTTAAAGCATCGTGTAGTGTTTTTCTTAG
TCCGTTATGTAGGTAGGAATCTGATGTAATGGTTGTTGGTATTTTGTCACCATTCATTTTTATCTGGTTG
TTCTCAAGTTCGGTTACGAGATCCATTTGTCTATCTAGTTCAACTTGGAAAATCAACGTATCAGTCGGGC
GGCCTCGCTTATCAACCACCAATTTCATATTGCTGTAAGTGTTTAAATCTTTACTTATTGGTTTCAAAAC
CCATTGGTTAAGCCTTTTAAACTCATGGTAGTTATTTTCAAGCATTAACATGAACTTAAATTCATCAAGG
CTAATCTCTATATTTGCCTTGTGAGTTTTCTTTTGTGTTAGTTCTTTTAATAACCACTCATAAATCCTCA
TAGAGTATTTGTTTTCAAAAGACTTAACATGTTCCAGATTATATTTTATGAATTTTTTTAACTGGAAAAG
ATAAGGCAATATCTCTTCACTAAAAACTAATTCTAATTTTTCGCTTGAGAACTTGGCATAGTTTGTCCAC
TGGAAAATCTCAAAGCCTTTAACCAAAGGATTCCTGATTTCCACAGTTCTCGTCATCAGCTCTCTGGTTG
CTTTAGCTAATACACCATAAGCATTTTCCCTACTGATGTTCATCATCTGAGCGTATTGGTTATAAGTGAA
CGATACCGTCCGTTCTTTCCTTGTAGGGTTTTCAATCGTGGGGTTGAGTAGTGCCACACAGCATAAAATT
AGCTTGGTTTCATGCTCCGTTAAGTCATAGCGACTAATCGCTAGTTCATTTGCTTTGAAAACAACTAATT
CAGACATACATCTCAATTGGTCTAGGTGATTTTAATCACTATACCAATTGAGATGGGCTAGTCAATGATA
ATTACTAGTCCTTTTCCTTTGAGTTGTGGGTATCTGTAAATTCTGCTAGACCTTTGCTGGAAAACTTGTA
AATTCTGCTAGACCCTCTGTAAATTCCGCTAGACCTTTGTGTGTTTTTTTTGTTTATATTCAAGTGGTTA
TAATTTATAGAATAAAGAAAGAATAAAAAAAGATAAAAAGAATAGATCCCAGCCCTGTGTATAACTCACT
ACTTTAGTCAGTTCCGCAGTATTACAAAAGGATGTCGCAAACGCTGTTTGCTCCTCTACAAAACAGACCT
TAAAACCCTAAAGGCTTAAGTAGCACCCTCGCAAGCTCGGGCAAATCGCTGAATATTCCTTTTGTCTCCG
ACCATCAGGCACCTGAGTCGCTGTCTTTTTCGTGACATTCAGTTCGCTGCGCTCACGGCTCTGGCAGTGA
ATGGGGGTAAATGGCACTACAGGCGCCTTTTATGGATTCATGCAAGGAAACTACCCATAATACAAGAAAA
GCCCGTCACGGGCTTCTCAGGGCGTTTTATGGCGGGTCTGCGGAGTGGTGAATCCGTTAGCGAGGTGCCG
CCGGCTTCCATTCAGGTCGAGGTGGCCCGGCTCCATGCACCGCGACGCAACGCGGGGAGGCAGACAAGGT
ATAGGGCGGCGCCTACAATCCATGCCAACCCGTTCCATGTGCTCGCCGAGGCGGCATAAATCGCCGTGAC
GATCAGCGGTCCAATGATCGAAGTTAGGCTGGTAAGAGCCGCGAGCGATCCTTGAAGCTGTCCCTGATGG
TCGTCATCTACCTGCCTGGACAGCATGGCCTGCAACGCGGGCATCCCGATGCCGCCGGAAGCGAGAAGAA
TCATAATGGGGAAGGCCATCCAGCCTCGCGTCGCGAACGCCAGCAAGACGTAGCCCAGCGCGTCGGCCGC
CATGCCGGCGATAATGGCCTGCTTCTCGCCGAAACGTTTGGTGGCGGGACCAGTGACGAAGGCTTGAGCG
AGGGCGTGCAAGATTCCGAATACCGCAAGCGACAGGCCGATCATCGTCGCGCTCCAGCGAAAGCGGTCCT
CGCCGAAAATGACCCAGAGCGCTGCCGGCACCCTGTCCTACGAGTTGCATGATAAAGAAGACAGTCATAA
GTGCGGCGACGATAGTCATGCCCCGCGCCCACCGGAAGGAGCTGACTGGGTTGAAGGCTCTCAAGGGCAT
CGGCATTCGCCATTCAGGCTGCCTCCTACCAAGACGACTTCAAATCCGACCCGTAGAGATCTCACATGTT
CTTTCCTGCGTTATCCCCTGATTCTGTGGATAACCGTATTACCGCCTTTGAGTGAGCTGATACCGCTCGC
CGCAGCCGAACGACCGAGCGCAGCGAGTCAGTGAGCGAGGAAGCGGAAGAGCGCCCAATACGCAAACCGC
CTCTCCCCGCGCGTTGGCCGATTCATTAATGCAGCTGGCACGACAGGTTTCCCGACTGGAAAGCGGGCAG
TGAGCGCAACGCAATTAATGTGAGTTAGCTCACTCATTAGGCACCCCAGGCTTTACACTTTATGCTTCCG
GCTCGTATGTTGTGTGGAATTGTGAGCGGATAACAATTTCACACAGGAAACAGCTATGACCATGATTACG
CCAAGCGCGCAATTAACCCTCACTAAAGGGAACAAAAGCTGGAGCTCCACCGCGGTGGCGGCCGCTCTAG
AACTAGTGGATCCCCCGGGCTGCAGGAATTCGATATCAAGCTTATCGATACCGTCGACCTCGAGGGGGGG
CCCGGTACCCAATTCGCCCTATAGTGAGTCGTATTACGCGCGCTCACTGGCCGTCGTTTTACAACGTCGT
GACTGGGAAAACCCTGGCGTTACCCAACTTAATCGCCTTGCAGCACATCCCCCTTTCGCCAGCTGGCGTA
ATAGCGAAGAGGCCCGCACCGATCGCCCTTCCCAACAGTTGCGCAGCCTGAATGGCGAATGGG
[124 nt withheld, positions 4264-4387]
C
[91 nt withheld, positions 4389-4479]
A
[49 nt withheld, positions 4481-4529]
CCTTTGACGTTGGAGTCCACGTTCTTT
[37 nt withheld, positions 4557-4593]
ACCCTATCTCGGTCTATTCTTTTGATTTATAAGGGATTTTGCCGATTTCGGCCTATTGGTTAAAAAATGA
GCTGATTTAACAAAAATTTAACGCGAATTTTAACAAAATATTAACGCTTACAATTTAGGTGGCACTTTTC
GGGGAAATGTGCGCGGAACCCCTATTTGTTTATTTTTCTAAATACATTCAAATATGTATCCGCTCATGAG
ACAATAACCCTGATAAATGCTTCAATAATATTGAAAAAGGAAGAGTATGAGTATTCAACATTTCCGTGTC
GCCCTTATTCCCTTTTTTGCGGCATTTTGCCTTCCTGTTTTTGCTCACCCAGAAACGCTGGTGAAAGTAA
AAGATGCTGAAGATCAGTTGGGTGCACGAGTGGGTTACATCGAACTGGATCTCAACAGCGGTAAGATCCT
TGAGAGTTTTCGCCCCGAAGAACGTTTTCCAATGATGAGCACTTTTAAAGTTCTGCTATGTGGCGCGGTA
TTATCCCGTATTGACGCCGGGCAAGAGCAACTCGGTCGCCGCATACACTATTCTCAGAATGACTTGGTTG
AGTACTCACCAGTCACAGAAAAGCATCTTACGGATGGCATGACAGTAAGAGAATTATGCAGTGCTGCCAT
AACCATGAGTGATAACACTGCGGCCAACTTACTTCTGACAACGATCGGAGGACCGAAGGAGCTAACCGCT
TTTTTGCACAACATGGGGGATCATGTAACTCGCCTTGATCGCTGGGAACCGGAGCTGAATGAAGCCATAC
CAAACGACGAGCGTGACACCACGATGCCTGTAGCAATGGCAACAACGTTGCGCAAACTATTAACTGGCGA
A
